Addgene plasmid #148470: pAc5.1B-lambdaN-HA-GST-DmNanos_164-236_AC
Purpose: Insect Expression of DmNanos_164-236
Depositing lab: Elisa Izaurralde. Depositing organization: Max Planck Institute for Developmental Biology. Publication: Distinct modes of recruitment of the CCR4-NOT complex by Drosophila and vertebrate Nanos. Raisch T, Bhandari D, Sabath K, Helms S, Valkov E, Weichenrieder O, Izaurralde E. EMBO J. 2016 May 2;35(9):974-90. doi: 10.15252/embj.201593634. Epub 2016 Mar 11. PubMed 26968986.
Backbone
  Vector backbone: Unknown
  Vector type: Insect Expression
Growth in bacteria
  Bacterial resistance: Ampicillin, 100 μg/mL
  Growth temperature: 37°C
  Growth strain: DH5alpha
  Copy number: Low Copy
Gene/Insert
  Gene/Insert name: DmNanos_164-236
  Species: D. melanogaster (fly)
  Entrez Gene: nos (a.k.a. Dmel_CG5637, CG5637, DRONANOS, Dmel\CG5637, Dronanos, NANOS, NOS, Nanos, Nos, l(3)07117, l(3)j3B6, l(3)j4B6, nNOS)
  Cloning method: Unknown
Terms and licenses: Academic/Nonprofit Terms; Industry Terms: Not Available to Industry
Depositor comments: sequence given by NCBI: NM_001275794.1; isoformB Uniprot.: A0A0B4KGY5-1 Plasmids from this collection were made available to the research community and donated after the lab closed. Please note that the sequence provided by the depositing laboratory may be theoretical/predicted or based on Sanger sequencing results. There may be discrepancies between sequencing results obtained by Addgene and the depositor sequence. If an Addgene verified sequence is not available, please contact before placing your order to request that our lab fully sequence the plasmid.
How to cite: pAc5.1B-lambdaN-HA-GST-DmNanos_164-236_AC was a gift from Elisa Izaurralde (Addgene plasmid # 148470 ; http://n2t.net/addgene:148470 ; RRID:Addgene_148470)
