[The description below was written by a language model from this plasmid's Addgene catalogue record and pLannotate feature annotations shown in this document.]
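Description:
pAc5.1B-lambdaN-HA-GST-DmNanos_164-236_AC is a 6,351 nt insect expression plasmid. The catalogue lists the backbone as unknown, but the name and the annotated parts indicate a pAc5.1B-type vector. It is propagated in E. coli through a ColE1/pUC-type origin and selected with ampicillin via the β-lactamase gene and its bla promoter. The record lists it as low copy even though the origin is annotated as a high-copy type. A partial tetracycline-resistance fragment and a small piece of SV40 large T antigen also appear in the annotation. These look like non-functional backbone remnants. No selectable marker for insect cells is annotated, which suggests transient transfection.

Expression is driven by the Drosophila melanogaster actin 5C promoter, a strong constitutive promoter commonly used in fly cell lines. It directs a single fusion reading frame. At the N-terminus is a fragment of the bacteriophage lambda N protein, the peptide that binds BoxB RNA hairpins. This is followed by an HA epitope (annotated as a fragment of a 3xHA tag), Schistosoma japonicum glutathione S-transferase, and residues 164–236 of Drosophila Nanos (isoform B per the depositor). A V5 tag is annotated downstream of the insert, though the record does not show whether it is translated in frame or preceded by a stop codon. An SV40 polyadenylation signal follows the cassette.

The lambdaN tag lets the Nanos fragment be tethered to a BoxB-containing reporter mRNA, so its effect on translation or mRNA stability can be tested. HA allows detection or immunoprecipitation, and GST probably serves as a stabilising carrier for the short peptide. This use fits the associated study of how Nanos recruits the CCR4-NOT deadenylase complex. The meaning of the "AC" suffix is not stated in the record.
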