Features (pLannotate 1.2.2; 12 found; start..end, strand, type, name):
     56..2568    +  promoter       Ac5 promoter: Drosophila melanogaster actin 5C promoter
   2588..2653    +  CDS            N (fragment): REGN_LAMBD - Experimental evidence at protein level: Swiss-Prot protein existence level 1. Plays a role as a transcriptional antitermination factor that allows the virus to initiate its lytic phase. Activates expression of the delayed viral early genes by modifying host RNA polymerase (RNAP) into a form that is resistant to termination signals. This antitermination function requires the host NusA protein which serves to stabilize the interaction between antitermination protein N and host RNA polymerase. From Escherichia phage lambda (Bacteriophage lambda).
   2678..2704    +  CDS            3xHA (fragment): three tandem HA epitope tags
   2723..3376    +  CDS            GST26_SCHJA: Experimental evidence at protein level: Swiss-Prot protein existence level 1. GST isoenzymes appear to play a central role in the parasite detoxification system. Other functions are also suspected including a role in increasing the solubility of haematin in the parasite gut. From Schistosoma japonicum (Blood fluke).
   3392..3610    +  CDS            nos (fragment): NANOS_DROME - Experimental evidence at protein level: Swiss-Prot protein existence level 1. Maternal RNA-binding protein that is required for germ cells proliferation and self-renewal. Acts by forming a complex with pum and brat that regulates translation and mRNA stability. The complex binds to the Nanos Response Element (NRE), a 16 bp sequence in the hb mRNA 3'-UTR and prevents its translation. Controls posterior development. Rescuing factor for the abdominal defect of posterior group mutants. The other posterior group genes are not required for nanos function but rather play a role in local
   3636..3677    +  CDS            V5 tag: epitope tag from simian virus 5
   3777..3911    -  polyA_signal   SV40 poly(A) signal: SV40 polyadenylation signal
   3934..4018    -  CDS            large T antigen (fragment): large T antigen from SV40 (simian virus 40)
   4019..4489    +  CDS            TcR (fragment): tetracycline efflux protein; tet; confers resistance to tetracycline
   4533..5121    -  rep_origin     ori: high-copy-number ColE1/pMB1/pBR322/pUC origin of replication
   5292..6152    -  CDS            AmpR: β-lactamase; bla; confers resistance to ampicillin, carbenicillin, and related antibiotics
   6153..6257    -  promoter       AmpR promoter: bla
>Addgene plasmid #148470 | pAc5.1B-lambdaN-HA-GST-DmNanos_164-236_AC | depositor full sequence | sequence record 290918 | Full Sequence
CTTCAAGGAATTAATTCTATATTCTAAAAACACAAATGATACTTCTAAAAAAAATCATGAATGGCATCAA
CTCTGAATCAAATCTTTGCAGATGCACCTACTTCTCATTTCCACTGTCACATCATTTTTCCAGATCTCGC
TGCCTGTTATGTGGCCCACAAACCAAGACACGTTTTATGGCCATTAAAGCTGGCTGATCGTCGCCAAACA
CCAAATACATATCAATATGTACATTCGAGAAAGAAGCGATCAAAGAAGCGTCTTCGGGCGAGTAGGAGAA
TGCGGAGGAGAAGGAGAACGAGCTGATCTAGTATCTCTCCACAATCCAATGCCAACTGACCAACTGGCCA
TATTCGGAGCAATTTGAAGCCAATTTCCATCGCCTGGCGATCGCTCCATTCTTGGCTATATGTTTTTCAC
CGTTCCCGGGGCCATTTTCAAAGACTCGTCGGTAAGATAAGATTGTGTCACTCGCTGTCTCTCTTCATTT
GTCGAAGAATGCTGAGGAATTTCGCGATGACGTCGGCGAGTATTTTGAAGAATGAGAATAATTTGTATTT
ATACGAAAATCAGTTAGTGGAATTTTCTACAAAAACATGTTATCTATAGATAATTTTGTTGCAAAATATG
TTGACTATGACAAAGATTGTATGTATATACCTTTAATGTATTCTCATTTTCTTATGTATTTATAATGGCA
ATGATGATACTGATGATATTTTAAGATGATGCCAGACCACAGGCTGATTTCTGCGTCTTTTGCCGAACGC
AGTGCATGTGCGGTTGTTGTTTTTTGGAATAGTTTCAATTTTCGGACTGTCCGCTTTGATTTCAGTTTCT
TGGCTTATTCAAAAAGCAAAGTAAAGCCAAAAAAGCGAGATGGCAATACCAAATGCGGCAAAACGGTAGT
GGAAGGAAAGGGGTGCGGGGCAGCGGAAGGAAGGGTGGGGCGGGGCGTGGCGGGGTCTGTGGCTGGGCGC
GACGTCACCGACGTTGGAGCCACTCCTTTGACCATGTGTGCGTGTGTGTATTATTCGTGTCTCGCCACTC
GCCGGTTGTTTTTTTCTTTTTATCTCGCTCTCTCTAGCGCCATCTCGTACGCATGCTCAACGCACCGCAT
GTTGCCGTGTCCTTTATGCGTCATTTTGGCTCGAAATAGGCAATTATTTAAACAAAGATTAGTCAACGAA
AACGCTAAAATAAATAAGTCTACAATATGGTTACTTATTGCCATGTGTGTGCAGCCAACGATAGCAACAA
AAGCAACAACACAGTGGCTTTCCCTCTTTCACTTTTTGTTTGCAAGCGCGTGCGAGCAAGACGGCACGAC
CGGCAAACGCAATTACGCTGACAAAGAGCAGACGAAGTTTTGGCCGAAAAACATCAAGGCGCCTGATACG
AATGCATTTGCAATAACAATTGCGATATTTAATATTGTTTATGAAGCTGTTTGACTTCAAAACACACAAA
AAAAAAAATAAAACAAATTATTTGAAAGAGAATTAGGAATCGGACAGCTTATCGTTACGGGCTAACAGCA
CACCGAGACGAAATAGCTTACCTGACGTCACAGCCTCTGGAAGAACTGCCGCCAAGCAGAGAGAGAGAGA
AAAAGAGGGAGAGCAGCTTAGACCGCATGTGCTTGTGTGTGAGGCGTCTCTCTCTTCGTCTCCTGTTTGC
GCAAACGCATAGACTGCACTGAGAAAATCGATTACCTATTTTTTATGAATGAATATTTGCACTATTACTA
TTCAAAACTATTAAGATAGCAATCACATTCAATAGCCAAATACTATACCACCTGAGCGATGCAACGAAAT
GATCAATTTGAGCAAAAATGCTGCATATTTAGGACGGCATCATTATAGAAATGCTTCTTGCTGTGTACTT
TTCTCTCGTCTGGCAGCTGTTTCGCCGTTATTGTTAAAACCGGCTTAAGTTAGGTGTGTTTTCTACGACT
AGTGATGCCCCTACTAGAAGATGTGTGTTGCACAAATGTCCCTGAATAACCAATTTGAAGTGCAGATAGC
AGTAAACGTAAGCTAATATGAATATTATTTAACTGTAATGTTTTAATATCGCTGGACATTACTAATAAAC
CCACTATAAACACATGTACATATGTATGTTTTGGCATACAATGAGTAGTTGGGGAAAAAATGTGTAAAAG
CACCGTGACCATCACAGCATAAAGATAACCAGCTGAAGTATCGAATATGAGTAACCCCCAAATTGAATCA
CATGCCGCAACTGATAGGACCCATGGAAGTACACTCTTCATGGCGATATACAAGACACACACAAGCACGA
ACACCCAGTTGCGGAGGAAATTCTCCGTAAATGAAAACCCAATCGGCGAACAATTCATACCCATATATGG
TAAAAGTTTTGAACGCGACTTGAGAGCGGAGAGCATTGCGGCTGATAAGGTTTTAGCGCTAAGCGGGCTT
TATAAAACGGGCTGCGGGACCAGTTTTCATATCACTACCGTTTGAGTTCTTGTGCTGTGTGGATACTCCT
CCCGACACAAAGCCGCTCCATCAGCCAGCAGTCGTCTAATCCAGAGACCCCGGATCGGGGTACCAACATG
GACGCACAAACACGACGACGTGAGCGTCGCGCTGAGAAACAAGCTCAATGGAAAGCTGCAAACGGTGGAT
CTCCTCCACATATGGCTTACCCATACGATGTTCCAGATTACGCTCCTCCAAGCTTGAATTCTATGTCCCC
TATACTAGGTTATTGGAAAATTAAGGGCCTTGTGCAACCCACTCGACTTCTTTTGGAATATCTTGAAGAA
AAATATGAAGAGCATTTGTATGAGCGCGATGAAGGTGATAAATGGCGAAACAAAAAGTTTGAATTGGGTT
TGGAGTTTCCCAATCTTCCTTATTATATTGATGGTGATGTTAAATTAACACAGTCTATGGCCATCATACG
TTATATAGCTGACAAGCACAACATGTTGGGTGGTTGTCCAAAAGAGCGTGCAGAGATTTCAATGCTTGAA
GGAGCGGTTTTGGATATTAGATACGGTGTTTCGAGAATTGCATATAGTAAAGACTTTGAAACTCTCAAAG
TTGATTTTCTTAGCAAGCTACCTGAAATGCTGAAAATGTTCGAAGATCGTTTATGTCATAAAACATATTT
AAATGGTGATCATGTAACCCATCCTGACTTCATGTTGTATGACGCTCTTGATGTTGTTTTATACATGGAC
CCAATGTGCCTGGATGCGTTCCCAAAATTAGTTTGTTTTAAAAAACGTATTGAAGCTATCCCACAAATTG
ATAAGTACTTGAAATCCAGCAAGTATATAGCATGGCCTTTGCAGGGCTGGCAAGCCACGTTTGGTGGTGG
CGACCATCCTCCAAAATCGGTAGGCGGCCGCCGCATGTCCTACGGGAGTGCTCCGCCACAGGTGCAAATG
CCACCGCAGCAGCAGCATCAGCAACAGCAGGGGCTGCACCTGCCACTGGGCCGCAATCCTGCCCAGCTGC
AGACCAATGGCGGCAACTTAATGCCCATTCCACTCGCCACCCACTGGCTGAACAACTACCGGGAGCATCT
GAACAACGTGTGGCGAAACATGTCGTATATACCAGCCGCTTAATCTAGAGGGCCCGCGGTTCGAAGGTAA
GCCTATCCCTAACCCTCTCCTCGGTCTCGATTCTACGCGTACCGGTCATCATCACCATCACCATTGAGTT
TAAACCCGCTGATCAGCCTCGACTGTGCCTTCTAAGGCCTGAGCTCGCTGATCAGCCTCGATCGAGGATC
CAGACATGATAAGATACATTGATGAGTTTGGACAAACCACAACTAGAATGCAGTGAAAAAAATGCTTTAT
TTGTGAAATTTGTGATGCTATTGCTTTATTTGTAACCATTATAAGCTGCAATAAACAAGTTAACAACAAC
AATTGCATTCATTTTATGTTTCAGGTTCAGGGGGAGGTGTGGGAGGTTTTTTAAAGCAAGTAAAACCTCT
ACAAATGTGGTATGGCTGATTATGATCAGTCGACCGATGCCCTTGAGAGCCTTCAACCCAGTCAGCTCCT
TCCGGTGGGCGCGGGGCATGACTATCGTCGCCGCACTTATGACTGTCTTCTTTATCATGCAACTCGTAGG
ACAGGTGCCGGCAGCGCTCTGGGTCATTTTCGGCGAGGACCGCTTTCGCTGGAGCGCGACGATGATCGGC
CTGTCGCTTGCGGTATTCGGAATCTTGCACGCCCTCGCTCAAGCCTTCGTCACTGGTCCCGCCACCAAAC
GTTTCGGCGAGAAGCAGGCCATTATCGCCGGCATGGCGGCCGACGCGCTGGGCTACGTCTTGCTGGCGTT
CGCGACGCGAGGCTGGATGGCCTTCCCCATTATGATTCTTCTCGCTTCCGGCGGCATCGGGATGCCCGCG
TTGCAGGCCATGCTGTCCAGGCAGGTAGATGACGACCATCAGGGACAGCTTCAAGGATCGCTCGCGGCTC
TTACCAGCCAGCAAAAGGCCAGGAACCGTAAAAAGGCCGCGTTGCTGGCGTTTTTCCATAGGCTCCGCCC
CCCTGACGAGCATCACAAAAATCGACGCTCAAGTCAGAGGTGGCGAAACCCGACAGGACTATAAAGATAC
CAGGCGTTTCCCCCTGGAAGCTCCCTCGTGCGCTCTCCTGTTCCGACCCTGCCGCTTACCGGATACCTGT
CCGCCTTTCTCCCTTCGGGAAGCGTGGCGCTTTCTCAATGCTCACGCTGTAGGTATCTCAGTTCGGTGTA
GGTCGTTCGCTCCAAGCTGGGCTGTGTGCACGAACCCCCCGTTCAGCCCGACCGCTGCGCCTTATCCGGT
AACTATCGTCTTGAGTCCAACCCGGTAAGACACGACTTATCGCCACTGGCAGCAGCCACTGGTAACAGGA
TTAGCAGAGCGAGGTATGTAGGCGGTGCTACAGAGTTCTTGAAGTGGTGGCCTAACTACGGCTACACTAG
AAGGACAGTATTTGGTATCTGCGCTCTGCTGAAGCCAGTTACCTTCGGAAAAAGAGTTGGTAGCTCTTGA
TCCGGCAAACAAACCACCGCTGGTAGCGGTGGTTTTTTTGTTTGCAAGCAGCAGATTACGCGCAGAAAAA
AAGGATCTCAAGAAGATCCTTTGATCTTTTCTACGGGGTCTGACGCTCAGTGGAACGAAAACTCACGTTA
AGGGATTTTGGTCATGAGATTATCAAAAAGGATCTTCACCTAGATCCTTTTAAATTAAAAATGAAGTTTT
AAATCAATCTAAAGTATATATGAGTAAACTTGGTCTGACAGTTACCAATGCTTAATCAGTGAGGCACCTA
TCTCAGCGATCTGTCTATTTCGTTCATCCATAGTTGCCTGACTCCCCGTCGTGTAGATAACTACGATACG
GGAGGGCTTACCATCTGGCCCCAGTGCTGCAATGATACCGCGAGACCCACGCTCACCGGCTCCAGATTTA
TCAGCAATAAACCAGCCAGCCGGAAGGGCCGAGCGCAGAAGTGGTCCTGCAACTTTATCCGCCTCCATCC
AGTCTATTAATTGTTGCCGGGAAGCTAGAGTAAGTAGTTCGCCAGTTAATAGTTTGCGCAACGTTGTTGC
CATTGCTGCAGGCATCGTGGTGTCACGCTCGTCGTTTGGTATGGCTTCATTCAGCTCCGGTTCCCAACGA
TCAAGGCGAGTTACATGATCCCCCATGTTGTGCAAAAAAGCGGTTAGCTCCTTCGGTCCTCCGATCGTTG
TCAGAAGTAAGTTGGCCGCAGTGTTATCACTCATGGTTATGGCAGCACTGCATAATTCTCTTACTGTCAT
GCCATCCGTAAGATGCTTTTCTGTGACTGGTGAGTACTCAACCAAGTCATTCTGAGAATAGTGTATGCGG
CGACCGAGTTGCTCTTGCCCGGCGTCAACACGGGATAATACCGCGCCACATAGCAGAACTTTAAAAGTGC
TCATCATTGGAAAACGTTCTTCGGGGCGAAAACTCTCAAGGATCTTACCGCTGTTGAGATCCAGTTCGAT
GTAACCCACTCGTGCACCCAACTGATCTTCAGCATCTTTTACTTTCACCAGCGTTTCTGGGTGAGCAAAA
ACAGGAAGGCAAAATGCCGCAAAAAAGGGAATAAGGGCGACACGGAAATGTTGAATACTCATACTCTTCC
TTTTTCAATATTATTGAAGCATTTATCAGGGTTATTGTCTCATGAGCGGATACATATTTGAATGTATTTA
GAAAAATAAACAAATAGGGGTTCCGCGCACATTTCCCCGAAAAGTGCCACCTGACGTCTAAGAAACCATT
ATTATCATGACATTAACCTATAAAAATAGGCGTATCACGAGGCCCTTTCGT
